Addgene plasmid #111012: PF3D7_1106200-COMP-blac-flag-his
Purpose: Expresses pentamerised full-length protein ectodomain with no N-linked glycans in mammalian cells. Contains a C-terminal rat Cd4 d3+4 tag, COMP pentamerisation domain, flag- and 6xHis tags.
Depositing lab: Gavin Wright. Depositing organization: Wellcome Sanger Institute. Publication: Systematic Identification of Plasmodium Falciparum Sporozoite Membrane Protein Interactions Reveals an Essential Role for the p24 Complex in Host Infection. Knockel J, Dundas K, Yang ASP, Galaway F, Metcalf T, Gemert GV, Sauerwein RW, Rayner JC, Billker O, Wright GJ. Mol Cell Proteomics. 2021;20:100038. doi: 10.1074/mcp.RA120.002432. Epub 2021 Jan 27. PubMed 33515807.
Backbone
  Vector backbone: pTT3
  Backbone manufacturer: pTT3 was obtained from Yves Durocher, National Research Council of Canada-Biotechnology Research Institute
  Backbone size w/o insert (bp): 7661
  Vector type: Mammalian Expression
Growth in bacteria
  Bacterial resistance: Ampicillin, 100 μg/mL
  Growth temperature: 37°C
  Growth strain: DH5alpha
  Copy number: Unknown
Gene/Insert
  Gene/Insert name: conserved Plasmodium protein (alt name: PF3D7_1106200)
  Species: Synthetic
  Insert size (bp): 1995
  Mutation: All NXT/S sites mutated to NXA, where X is any amino acid except Proline
  Entrez Gene: PF3D7_1106200 (a.k.a. PF3D7_1106200, PF11_0073)
  Promoter: CMV
  Tag / fusion protein: Exogenous signal peptide of mouse origin (N terminal on insert); rat Cd4d3+4, beta-lactamase, triple FLAG tag, 6xHis tag (C terminal on insert)
  Cloning method: Restriction Enzyme; 5′ cloning site Not1 (not destroyed); 3′ cloning site Asc1 (not destroyed)
Terms and licenses: Academic/Nonprofit Terms; Industry Terms: Not Available to Industry
How to cite: PF3D7_1106200-COMP-blac-flag-his was a gift from Gavin Wright (Addgene plasmid # 111012 ; http://n2t.net/addgene:111012 ; RRID:Addgene_111012)
