[The description below was written by a language model from this plasmid's Addgene catalogue record and pLannotate feature annotations shown in this document.]
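Description:
PF3D7_1106200-COMP-blac-flag-his is a mammalian expression plasmid built on the pTT3 backbone, designed to secrete a pentameric, tagged form of a Plasmodium falciparum protein ectodomain. It is propagated in E. coli through a high-copy ColE1/pUC-type origin with ampicillin selection (AmpR). It also carries an Epstein-Barr virus oriP fragment, which supports episomal maintenance in cells that supply EBNA1. Transcription is driven by the CMV immediate-early enhancer and promoter, followed by adenovirus-derived leader and splice elements and a chimeric intron fragment, and it ends at a rabbit β-globin polyadenylation signal.

The insert is a synthetic coding sequence of about 2 kb for the full-length ectodomain of the conserved Plasmodium protein PF3D7_1106200, cloned between retained NotI and AscI sites. All NXT/S sequons were changed to NXA, so the protein is not N-glycosylated when made in mammalian cells. An exogenous mouse immunoglobulin signal peptide at the N-terminus directs secretion. Downstream, the ectodomain is fused in frame to rat Cd4 domains 3+4, the pentamerising coiled-coil region of cartilage oligomeric matrix protein (COMP), a β-lactamase lacking its own signal sequence, a triple FLAG tag and a 6xHis tag. The His tag is listed in the catalogue but not annotated in the feature tables. Pentamerisation raises binding avidity, and the β-lactamase moiety can serve as an enzymatic reporter, an arrangement suited to detecting weak extracellular protein interactions. The associated study screened sporozoite membrane protein interactions.

The two sequence records (depositor and NGS) differ by only two nucleotides and share the same annotation. The very short p65, tet promoter and preterminal protein hits are probably spurious or incidental matches.
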