Features (pLannotate 1.2.2; 22 found; start..end, strand, type, name):
    184..273     +  intron         chimeric intron (fragment): chimera between introns from adenovirus and immunoglobulin heavy chain genes
    292..338     +  CDS            IgH signal sequence (fragment): signal sequence from the mouse immunoglobulin heavy chain variable region
   2070..2086    +  CDS            p65 (fragment): C-terminal portion of the p65 subunit of mouse NF-κB
   2413..2973    +  CDS            Cd4 (fragment): CD4_RAT - Experimental evidence at protein level: Swiss-Prot protein existence level 1. Integral membrane glycoprotein that plays an essential role in the immune response and serves multiple functions in responses against both external and internal offenses. In T-cells, functions primarily as a coreceptor for MHC class II molecule:peptide complex. The antigens presented by class II peptides are derived from extracellular proteins while class I peptides are derived from cytosolic proteins. Interacts simultaneously with the T-cell receptor (TCR) and the MHC class II presented by antigen presenti
   3010..3177    +  CDS            COMP (fragment): COMP_HUMAN - Experimental evidence at protein level: Swiss-Prot protein existence level 1. May play a role in the structural integrity of cartilage via its interaction with other extracellular matrix proteins such as the collagens and fibronectin. Can mediate the interaction of chondrocytes with the cartilage extracellular matrix through interaction with cell surface integrin receptors. Could play a role in the pathogenesis of osteoarthritis. Potent suppressor of apoptosis in both primary chondrocytes and transformed cells. Suppresses apoptosis by blocking the activation of caspase-3 and by in
   3185..3972    +  CDS            bla(M) (fragment): β-lactamase lacking the signal sequence; bla(M); allows cytosolic expression of β-lactamase
   3979..4044    +  CDS            3xFLAG: three tandem FLAG® epitope tags, followed by an enterokinase cleavage site
   4106..4161    +  polyA_signal   β-globin poly(A) signal: rabbit β-globin polyadenylation signal (Gil and Proudfoot, 1987)
   4675..6356    -  rep_origin     oriP (fragment): Epstein-Barr virus oriP replication origin (Yates et al., 2000)
   6483..6587    +  promoter       AmpR promoter: bla
   6588..7448    +  CDS            AmpR: β-lactamase; bla; confers resistance to ampicillin, carbenicillin, and related antibiotics
   7619..8207    +  rep_origin     ori: high-copy-number ColE1/pMB1/pBR322/pUC origin of replication
   8390..8482    +  CDS            lacI (fragment): lac repressor; lacI; The lac repressor binds to the lac operator to inhibit transcription in E. coli. This inhibition can be relieved by adding lactose or isopropyl-β-D-thiogalactopyranoside (IPTG).
   8495..8516    +  protein_bind   CAP binding site: CAP binding activates transcription in the presence of cAMP. E. coli catabolite activator protein
   8531..8561    +  promoter       lac promoter: promoter for the E. coli lac operon
   8569..8585    +  protein_bind   lac operator: The lac repressor binds to the lac operator to inhibit transcription in E. coli. This inhibition can be relieved by adding lactose or isopropyl-β-D-thiogalactopyranoside (IPTG). lac repressor encoded by lacI
   8655..8671    +  promoter       tet promoter (fragment): E. coli promoter for tetracycline efflux protein gene
   8681..8706    -  CDS            bla(M) (fragment): β-lactamase lacking the signal sequence; bla(M); allows cytosolic expression of β-lactamase
   8880..9259    +  enhancer       CMV enhancer: human cytomegalovirus immediate early enhancer
   9261..9460    +  promoter       CMV promoter: human cytomegalovirus (CMV) immediate early promoter
   9528..9566    +  misc_feature   Ad SA (fragment): adenovirus major late transcript splice acceptor (Friedrich and Soriano, 1991)
   9599..153     -  CDS            PTP (fragment) (across the origin): TERM_ADE02 - Experimental evidence at protein level: Swiss-Prot protein existence level 1. Protein covalently bound to the viral DNA that acts as a primer for viral genomic replication by DNA strand displacement. Assembles on the viral origin of replication in an initiation complex with viral polymerase, DBP, host NFIA and host POU2F1/OCT1. During initiation, the polymerase covalently couples the first dCTP with Ser- 580 of pTP. The terminal protein stimulates the template activity over 20 fold compared to protein-free templates. Neo-synthesized viral genomes are linked to two preterminal prot
>Addgene plasmid #111012 | PF3D7_1106200-COMP-blac-flag-his | depositor full sequence | sequence record 208812 | PF3D7_1106200-COMP-blac-flag-his sequence 9655 bps
CTCGAGAAAGGCGTCTAACCAGTCACAGTCGCAAGGTAGGCTGAGCACCGTGGCGGGCGGCAGCGGGTGG
CGGTCGGGGTTGTTTCTGGCGGAGGTGCTGCTGATGATGTAATTAAAGTAGGCGGTCTTGAGACGGCGGA
TGGTCGAGGTGAGGTGTGGCAGGCTTGAGATCCAGCTGTTGGGGTGAGTACTCCCTCTCAAAAGCGGGCA
TTACTTCTGCGCTAAGATTGTCAGTTTCCAAAAACGAGGAGGATTTGATATTCACCTGGCCCGATCTGGC
CATACACTTGAGTGACAATGACATCCACTTTGCCTTTCTCTCCACAGGTGTCCACTCCCAGGTCCAAGTT
TGCCACCATGGAGTTTCAGACCCAGGTACTCATGTCCCTGCTGCTCTGCATGTCTGGTGCGGCCGCCAAC
AAAGAAATCGCCATCCTGTGCAGCAAAGTGCACCTGAAGAAGCACATCTACTACCCCAGAAAGGGCAGCC
ACTTCCACATCTACAGCGTGGTGGACAACAACGTGAACCTCAAGAACAAGAACGAGTACAACAGCAAGCT
GAAGGACCGGATCAAGATCTACGAACAGGTGCACAACAACAAGTGCAAGAAGATCTACTTCCTGCCCCTG
ATCTTCCTGAAGAACAACAATAAGGACGTGTACATCGAGGACCACAAGGACAAGAACATCGATAACAATA
ATAACAACAAGAAAGATAACAAGAAGGACGACATCAACAACAACGACAAGAAGAACAAAATCAACGACGC
CCCTGCCCAGAATATCGCCAACGATAAGGATAAGAACTACGCCAACAACTTCGAGTATATCGAGAACAAC
CTGCTGAAGCTGAAAAACAACCTGGAAGTGTTCAGCAGCTATATCAACAAGGCCGACGTGATCATCGTGC
CCCTGAACTACCACGACATCCTGAACAAGCACCTGATCGAGATCATCCCTTTCAACAACATCATCAACAG
CCTGGACTACATCTTCCTGTTCAACAAGAATGACTATAACAAAGCCGACATCAATATTAACAACAACAAC
AACAATAACAACAACATGAACAAGTACAACATCTGCCCTCCCTACAACAATATCTACAATATCATCTTCT
TCATCTACAACTACAACGACCAGGACAACCCTCTGAACATTGCCAGCTACACCCCTAGCTTTTTCACCAA
CAAAAAGGACAACATTATCCACAAAGAGAAGTTCCAGCTGGTCCACGTGATCCAGAAGTTTCTGAACGAC
CACTACAACCTCAAGGATCAGAATGAGCACAAGAAGTACCTGAACATCAACTTTCTGTTCACCAAGGACA
ATATCCTGGACATTAACAAGATCGACAAGGATATCGAAGAGAACAAGATGCTGTACTACCCTAAGAAGAA
TATCCTCAACAAAGAGACAAACTACGTCAACACAGCCAACAACGCTAACAATGCCAACAAGCAGGAAGAT
CAGAACCTGATCAAATACGTCCACAAGAACAATGACGCCTTCTTTAAGAAGTACAAGCCCGACACCCTGA
AGAATCTGGCCAACGAGAACTACTTTATCTATAACTTCCTGAGCAGCTACAAGCTGGACATCCTCAAAGA
GTACATCTACATTGCCAAGGACATCACCATCCCAAACAACAATGTGATCAAGCACATCCAGAACATTAAC
ATCAAGAAGAAGATCCACAATATCGAGCTGCTGCTCAACAATTTCAAGAACTGCAAGCTCAACAAAAACA
TCAATAGCCACGTGAACGTGCAGGAAATCAAGAAAAAGCAGTACAGCTACCTGCTGCACATCATCCTGAG
CGACCTGCTCGAGAAGTACGACAGCAATCTGGAAATTCTGAAGAACTACCTGTACCAGGTGTTCAAAGAG
AATATCCAGAAGATCAAGATTAACTCCGATATCCTGTTCCAGTTTAAGAAGCAGATCAACCACATCGACC
AGCTGTTCGACTACTACAACTCCAAGATCTTCATCCTCCCCAGCAACAAGAACTATCAGGCCCAGCAGAA
GTCCTACTACATCTATTACTACTATAAGATCAAGCTGCTGCAGCTCCTGAACCAGGCCGCCAATGAGATC
ATCAATTACTACATCAGCAAGGGCCTGTACGTGAAGAATTACGCCTTCAACGAGTTCAGCTTCTCCAAGA
AGTATACCCTGATCAATTACATCATCACCTACATCTTTAACCTGATTAAGAACAAAGTGAATATCAACTT
CAACTACCTGAGCCCCAACGCCTTCGGCTTCAGCTCCTACAAGGACGATATCAGCCTGAGCCCTAAGAAA
GACATCATGATCACCACCAGCGAGATGGACCAGGTCCAGAAAATCAACATCCCCAGAAGCGCCTACACCA
AGACCATGCTGATGATGGACAAGGACAGAAACGGCGCGCCGTCGACCTCCATCACGGCCTATAAGAGTGA
GGGGGAGTCAGCGGAGTTCTCCTTCCCACTCAACCTTGGAGAGGAAAGCCTGCAGGGAGAGTTGAGATGG
AAGGCAGAGAAGGCTCCTTCTTCCCAGTCCTGGATCACCTTCTCCCTAAAGAACCAAAAGGTGTCTGTGC
AGAAGTCTACTAGCAACCCCAAGTTCCAGCTGTCCGAAACGCTCCCACTCACCCTTCAGATACCCCAGGT
CTCCCTTCAGTTTGCTGGTTCTGGCAACCTGACCCTGACTCTGGACAGAGGGATACTGTATCAGGAAGTG
AACCTGGTGGTGATGAAAGTGACTCAGCCCGACAGCAACACTTTGACCTGTGAGGTGATGGGACCCACCT
CACCCAAGATGAGACTGATCTTGAAGCAGGAGAATCAGGAGGCCAGGGTCTCCAGGCAGGAGAAAGTGAT
TCAAGTGCAGGCCCCTGAAGCAGGGGTGTGGCAATGTCTACTGAGTGAAGGTGAAGAGGTCAAGATGGAC
TCCAAGATCCAGGTTTTATCCAAAGGGTTGAATTCCGGCGGCGGCTCCGGAGGCGGTACCGGTGGCGGCG
ACCTAGCCCCACAGATGCTTCGAGAACTCCAGGAGACTAATGCGGCGCTGCAAGACGTGAGAGAGCTCTT
GCGACAGCAGGTCAAGGAGATCACCTTCCTGAAGAATACGGTGATGGAATGTGACGCCTGCGGTCTAGAC
AGAAACCTGCCTCCACTAGCACCTCTGGGCCCACACCCAGAAACGCTGGTGAAAGTAAAAGATGCTGAAG
ATCAGTTGGGTGCACGAGTGGGTTACATCGAACTGGATCTCAACAGCGGTAAGATCCTTGAGAGTTTTCG
CCCCGAAGAACGTTTTCCAATGATGAGCACTTTTAAAGTTCTGCTATGTGGCGCGGTATTATCCCGTATT
GACGCCGGGCAAGAGCAACTCGGTCGCCGCATACACTATTCTCAGAATGACTTGGTTGAGTACTCACCAG
TCACAGAAAAGCATCTTACGGATGGCATGACAGTAAGAGAATTATGCAGTGCTGCCATAACCATGAGTGA
TAACACTGCGGCCAACTTACTTCTGACAACGATCGGAGGACCGAAGGAGCTAACCGCTTTTTTGCACAAC
ATGGGGGATCATGTAACTCGCCTTGATCGTTGGGAACCGGAGCTGAATGAAGCCATACCAAACGACGAGC
GTGACACCACGATGCCTGTAGCAATGGCAACAACGTTGCGCAAACTATTAACTGGCGAACTACTTACTCT
AGCTTCCCGGCAACAATTAATAGACTGGATGGAGGCGGATAAAGTTGCAGGACCACTTCTGCGCTCGGCC
CTTCCGGCTGGCTGGTTTATTGCTGATAAATCTGGAGCCGGTGAGCGTGGGTCTCGCGGTATCATTGCAG
CACTGGGGCCAGATGGTAAGCCCTCCCGTATCGTAGTTATCTACACGACGGGGAGTCAGGCAACTATGGA
TGAACGAAATAGACAGATCGCTGAGATAGGTGCCTCACTGATTAAGCATTGGGGCCCTGACTACAAAGAC
CATGACGGTGATTATAAAGATCATGACATCGATTACAAGGATGACGATGACAAGGGCCCTCACCACCACC
ATCACCACTAATTAATTAAGGATCCCCCGACCTCGACCTCTGGCTAATAAAGGAAATTTATTTTCATTGC
AATAGTGTGTTGGAATTTTTTGTGTCTCTCACTCGGAAGGACATATGGGAGGGCAAATCATTTGGTCGAG
ATCCCTCGGAGATCTCTAGCTAGAGGATCGATCCCCGCCCCGGACGAACTAAACCTGACTACGACATCTC
TGCCCCTTCTTCGCGGGGCAGTGCATGTAATCCCTTCAGTTGGTTGGTACAACTTGCCAACTGGGCCCTG
TTCCACATGTGACACGGGGGGGGACCAAACACAAAGGGGTTCTCTGACTGTAGTTGACATCCTTATAAAT
GGATGTGCACATTTGCCAACACTGAGTGGCTTTCATCCTGGAGCAGACTTTGCAGTCTGTGGACTGCAAC
ACAACATTGCCTTTATGTGTAACTCTTGGCTGAAGCTCTTACACCAATGCTGGGGGACATGTACCTCCCA
GGGGCCCAGGAAGACTACGGGAGGCTACACCAACGTCAATCAGAGGGGCCTGTGTAGCTACCGATAAGCG
GACCCTCAAGAGGGCATTAGCAATAGTGTTTATAAGGCCCCCTTGTTAACCCTAAACGGGTAGCATATGC
TTCCCGGGTAGTAGTATATACTATCCAGACTAACCCTAATTCAATAGCATATGTTACCCAACGGGAAGCA
TATGCTATCGAATTAGGGTTAGTAAAAGGGTCCTAAGGAACAGCGATATCTCCCACCCCATGAGCTGTCA
CGGTTTTATTTACATGGGGTCAGGATTCCACGAGGGTAGTGAACCATTTTAGTCACAAGGGCAGTGGCTG
AAGATCAAGGAGCGGGCAGTGAACTCTCCTGAATCTTCGCCTGCTTCTTCATTCTCCTTCGTTTAGCTAA
TAGAATAACTGCTGAGTTGTGAACAGTAAGGTGTATGTGAGGTGCTCGAAAACAAGGTTTCAGGTGACGC
CCCCAGAATAAAATTTGGACGGGGGGTTCAGTGGTGGCATTGTGCTATGACACCAATATAACCCTCACAA
ACCCCTTGGGCAATAAATACTAGTGTAGGAATGAAACATTCTGAATATCTTTAACAATAGAAATCCATGG
GGTGGGGACAAGCCGTAAAGACTGGATGTCCATCTCACACGAATTTATGGCTATGGGCAACACATAATCC
TAGTGCAATATGATACTGGGGTTATTAAGATGTGTCCCAGGCAGGGACCAAGACAGGTGAACCATGTTGT
TACACTCTATTTGTAACAAGGGGAAAGAGAGTGGACGCCGACAGCAGCGGACTCCACTGGTTGTCTCTAA
CACCCCCGAAAATTAAACGGGGCTCCACGCCAATGGGGCCCATAAACAAAGACAAGTGGCCACTCTTTTT
TTTGAAATTGTGGAGTGGGGGCACGCGTCAGCCCCCACACGCCGCCCTGCGGTTTTGGACTGTAAAATAA
GGGTGTAATAACTTGGCTGATTGTAACCCCGCTAACCACTGCGGTCAAACCACTTGCCCACAAAACCACT
AATGGCACCCCGGGGAATACCTGCATAAGTAGGTGGGCGGGCCAAGATAGGGGCGCGATTGCTGCGATCT
GGAGGACAAATTACACACACTTGCGCCTGAGCGCCAAGCACAGGGTTGTTGGTCCTCATATTCACGAGGT
CGCTGAGAGCACGGTGGGCTAATGTTGCCATGGGTAGCATATACTACCCAAATATCTGGATAGCATATGC
TATCCTAATCTATATCTGGGTAGCATAGGCTATCCTAATCTATATCTGGGTAGCATATGCTATCCTAATC
TATATCTGGGTAGTATATGCTATCCTAATTTATATCTGGGTAGCATAGGCTATCCTAATCTATATCTGGG
TAGCATATGCTATCCTAATCTATATCTGGGTAGTATATGCTATCCTAATCTGTATCCGGGTAGCATATGC
TATCCTAATAGAGATTAGGGTAGTATATGCTATCCTAATTTATATCTGGGTAGCATATACTACCCAAATA
TCTGGATAGCATATGCTATCCTAATCTATATCTGGGTAGCATATGCTATCCTAATCTATATCTGGGTAGC
ATAGGCTATCCTAATCTATATCTGGGTAGCATATGCTATCCTAATCTATATCTGGGTAGTATATGCTATC
CTAATTTATATCTGGGTAGCATAGGCTATCCTAATCTATATCTGGGTAGCATATGCTATCCTAATCTATA
TCTGGGTAGTATATGCTATCCTAATCTGTATCCGGGTAGCATATGCTATCCTCATGATAAGCTGTCAAAC
ATGAGAATTTTCTTGAAGACGAAAGGGCCTCGTGATACGCCTATTTTTATAGGTTAATGTCATGATAATA
ATGGTTTCTTAGACGTCAGGTGGCACTTTTCGGGGAAATGTGCGCGGAACCCCTATTTGTTTATTTTTCT
AAATACATTCAAATATGTATCCGCTCATGAGACAATAACCCTGATAAATGCTTCAATAATATTGAAAAAG
GAAGAGTATGAGTATTCAACATTTCCGTGTCGCCCTTATTCCCTTTTTTGCGGCATTTTGCCTTCCTGTT
TTTGCTCACCCAGAAACGCTGGTGAAAGTAAAAGATGCTGAAGATCAGTTGGGTGCACGAGTGGGTTACA
TCGAACTGGATCTCAACAGCGGTAAGATCCTTGAGAGTTTTCGCCCCGAAGAACGTTTTCCAATGATGAG
CACTTTTAAAGTTCTGCTATGTGGCGCGGTATTATCCCGTGTTGACGCCGGGCAAGAGCAACTCGGTCGC
CGCATACACTATTCTCAGAATGACTTGGTTGAGTACTCACCAGTCACAGAAAAGCATCTTACGGATGGCA
TGACAGTAAGAGAATTATGCAGTGCTGCCATAACCATGAGTGATAACACTGCGGCCAACTTACTTCTGAC
AACGATCGGAGGACCGAAGGAGCTAACCGCTTTTTTGCACAACATGGGGGATCATGTAACTCGCCTTGAT
CGTTGGGAACCGGAGCTGAATGAAGCCATACCAAACGACGAGCGTGACACCACGATGCCTGCAGCAATGG
CAACAACGTTGCGCAAACTATTAACTGGCGAACTACTTACTCTAGCTTCCCGGCAACAATTAATAGACTG
GATGGAGGCGGATAAAGTTGCAGGACCACTTCTGCGCTCGGCCCTTCCGGCTGGCTGGTTTATTGCTGAT
AAATCTGGAGCCGGTGAGCGTGGGTCTCGCGGTATCATTGCAGCACTGGGGCCAGATGGTAAGCCCTCCC
GTATCGTAGTTATCTACACGACGGGGAGTCAGGCAACTATGGATGAACGAAATAGACAGATCGCTGAGAT
AGGTGCCTCACTGATTAAGCATTGGTAACTGTCAGACCAAGTTTACTCATATATACTTTAGATTGATTTA
AAACTTCATTTTTAATTTAAAAGGATCTAGGTGAAGATCCTTTTTGATAATCTCATGACCAAAATCCCTT
AACGTGAGTTTTCGTTCCACTGAGCGTCAGACCCCGTAGAAAAGATCAAAGGATCTTCTTGAGATCCTTT
TTTTCTGCGCGTAATCTGCTGCTTGCAAACAAAAAAACCACCGCTACCAGCGGTGGTTTGTTTGCCGGAT
CAAGAGCTACCAACTCTTTTTCCGAAGGTAACTGGCTTCAGCAGAGCGCAGATACCAAATACTGTTCTTC
TAGTGTAGCCGTAGTTAGGCCACCACTTCAAGAACTCTGTAGCACCGCCTACATACCTCGCTCTGCTAAT
CCTGTTACCAGTGGCTGCTGCCAGTGGCGATAAGTCGTGTCTTACCGGGTTGGACTCAAGACGATAGTTA
CCGGATAAGGCGCAGCGGTCGGGCTGAACGGGGGGTTCGTGCACACAGCCCAGCTTGGAGCGAACGACCT
ACACCGAACTGAGATACCTACAGCGTGAGCTATGAGAAAGCGCCACGCTTCCCGAAGGGAGAAAGGCGGA
CAGGTATCCGGTAAGCGGCAGGGTCGGAACAGGAGAGCGCACGAGGGAGCTTCCAGGGGGAAACGCCTGG
TATCTTTATAGTCCTGTCGGGTTTCGCCACCTCTGACTTGAGCGTCGATTTTTGTGATGCTCGTCAGGGG
GGCGGAGCCTATGGAAAAACGCCAGCAACGCGGCCTTTTTACGGTTCCTGGCCTTTTGCTGGCCTTTTGC
TCACATGTTCTTTCCTGCGTTATCCCCTGATTCTGTGGATAACCGTATTACCGCCTTTGAGTGAGCTGAT
ACCGCTCGCCGCAGCCGAACGACCGAGCGCAGCGAGTCAGTGAGCGAGGAAGCGGAAGAGCGCCCAATAC
GCAAACCGCCTCTCCCCGCGCGTTGGCCGATTCATTAATGCAGCTGGCACGACAGGTTTCCCGACTGGAA
AGCGGGCAGTGAGCGCAACGCAATTAATGTGAGTTAGCTCACTCATTAGGCACCCCAGGCTTTACACTTT
ATGCTTCCGGCTCGTATGTTGTGTGGAATTGTGAGCGGATAACAATTTCACACAGGAAACAGCTATGACC
ATGATTACGCCAAGCTCTAGCTAGAGGTCGACCAATTCTCATGTTTGACAGCTTATCATCGCAGATCCGG
GCAACGTTGTTGCCATTGCTGCAGGCGCAGAACTGGTAGGTATGGAAGATCTATACATTGAATCAATATT
GGCAATTAGCCATATTAGTCATTGGTTATATAGCATAAATCAATATTGGCTATTGGCCATTGCATACGTT
GTATCTATATCATAATATGTACATTTATATTGGCTCATGTCCAATATGACCGCCATGTTGACATTGATTA
TTGACTAGTTATTAATAGTAATCAATTACGGGGTCATTAGTTCATAGCCCATATATGGAGTTCCGCGTTA
CATAACTTACGGTAAATGGCCCGCCTGGCTGACCGCCCAACGACCCCCGCCCATTGACGTCAATAATGAC
GTATGTTCCCATAGTAACGCCAATAGGGACTTTCCATTGACGTCAATGGGTGGAGTATTTACGGTAAACT
GCCCACTTGGCAGTACATCAAGTGTATCATATGCCAAGTCCGCCCCCTATTGACGTCAATGACGGTAAAT
GGCCCGCCTGGCATTATGCCCAGTACATGACCTTACGGGACTTTCCTACTTGGCAGTACATCTACGTATT
AGTCATCGCTATTACCATGGTGATGCGGTTTTGGCAGTACACCAATGGGCGTGGATAGCGGTTTGACTCA
CGGGGATTTCCAAGTCTCCACCCCATTGACGTCAATGGGAGTTTGTTTTGGCACCAAAATCAACGGGACT
TTCCAAAATGTCGTAATAACCCCGCCCCGTTGACGCAAATGGGCGGTAGGCGTGTACGGTGGGAGGTCTA
TATAAGCAGAGCTCGTTTAGTGAACCGTCAGATCCTCACTCTCTTCCGCATCGCTGTCTGCGAGGGCCAG
CTGTTGGGCTCGCGGTTGAGGACAAACTCTTCGCGGTCTTTCCAGTACTCTTGGATCGGAAACCCGTCGG
CCTCCGAACGGTACTCCGCCACCGAGGGACCTGAGCGAGTCCGCATCGACCGGATCGGAAAACCT
