Features (pLannotate 1.2.2; 22 found; start..end, strand, type, name):
    184..273     +  intron         chimeric intron (fragment): chimera between introns from adenovirus and immunoglobulin heavy chain genes
    292..338     +  CDS            IgH signal sequence (fragment): signal sequence from the mouse immunoglobulin heavy chain variable region
   2070..2086    +  CDS            p65 (fragment): C-terminal portion of the p65 subunit of mouse NF-κB
   2413..2973    +  CDS            Cd4 (fragment): CD4_RAT - Experimental evidence at protein level: Swiss-Prot protein existence level 1. Integral membrane glycoprotein that plays an essential role in the immune response and serves multiple functions in responses against both external and internal offenses. In T-cells, functions primarily as a coreceptor for MHC class II molecule:peptide complex. The antigens presented by class II peptides are derived from extracellular proteins while class I peptides are derived from cytosolic proteins. Interacts simultaneously with the T-cell receptor (TCR) and the MHC class II presented by antigen presenti
   3010..3177    +  CDS            COMP (fragment): COMP_HUMAN - Experimental evidence at protein level: Swiss-Prot protein existence level 1. May play a role in the structural integrity of cartilage via its interaction with other extracellular matrix proteins such as the collagens and fibronectin. Can mediate the interaction of chondrocytes with the cartilage extracellular matrix through interaction with cell surface integrin receptors. Could play a role in the pathogenesis of osteoarthritis. Potent suppressor of apoptosis in both primary chondrocytes and transformed cells. Suppresses apoptosis by blocking the activation of caspase-3 and by in
   3185..3972    +  CDS            bla(M) (fragment): β-lactamase lacking the signal sequence; bla(M); allows cytosolic expression of β-lactamase
   3979..4044    +  CDS            3xFLAG: three tandem FLAG® epitope tags, followed by an enterokinase cleavage site
   4104..4159    +  polyA_signal   β-globin poly(A) signal: rabbit β-globin polyadenylation signal (Gil and Proudfoot, 1987)
   4673..6354    -  rep_origin     oriP (fragment): Epstein-Barr virus oriP replication origin (Yates et al., 2000)
   6481..6585    +  promoter       AmpR promoter: bla
   6586..7446    +  CDS            AmpR: β-lactamase; bla; confers resistance to ampicillin, carbenicillin, and related antibiotics
   7617..8205    +  rep_origin     ori: high-copy-number ColE1/pMB1/pBR322/pUC origin of replication
   8388..8480    +  CDS            lacI (fragment): lac repressor; lacI; The lac repressor binds to the lac operator to inhibit transcription in E. coli. This inhibition can be relieved by adding lactose or isopropyl-β-D-thiogalactopyranoside (IPTG).
   8493..8514    +  protein_bind   CAP binding site: CAP binding activates transcription in the presence of cAMP. E. coli catabolite activator protein
   8529..8559    +  promoter       lac promoter: promoter for the E. coli lac operon
   8567..8583    +  protein_bind   lac operator: The lac repressor binds to the lac operator to inhibit transcription in E. coli. This inhibition can be relieved by adding lactose or isopropyl-β-D-thiogalactopyranoside (IPTG). lac repressor encoded by lacI
   8653..8669    +  promoter       tet promoter (fragment): E. coli promoter for tetracycline efflux protein gene
   8679..8704    -  CDS            bla(M) (fragment): β-lactamase lacking the signal sequence; bla(M); allows cytosolic expression of β-lactamase
   8878..9257    +  enhancer       CMV enhancer: human cytomegalovirus immediate early enhancer
   9259..9458    +  promoter       CMV promoter: human cytomegalovirus (CMV) immediate early promoter
   9526..9564    +  misc_feature   Ad SA (fragment): adenovirus major late transcript splice acceptor (Friedrich and Soriano, 1991)
   9597..153     -  CDS            PTP (fragment) (across the origin): TERM_ADE02 - Experimental evidence at protein level: Swiss-Prot protein existence level 1. Protein covalently bound to the viral DNA that acts as a primer for viral genomic replication by DNA strand displacement. Assembles on the viral origin of replication in an initiation complex with viral polymerase, DBP, host NFIA and host POU2F1/OCT1. During initiation, the polymerase covalently couples the first dCTP with Ser- 580 of pTP. The terminal protein stimulates the template activity over 20 fold compared to protein-free templates. Neo-synthesized viral genomes are linked to two preterminal prot
>Addgene plasmid #111012 | PF3D7_1106200-COMP-blac-flag-his | addgene full sequence | sequence record 224569 | Addgene NGS Result
CTCGAGAAAGGCGTCTAACCAGTCACAGTCGCAAGGTAGGCTGAGCACCGTGGCGGGCGGCAGCGGGTGG
CGGTCGGGGTTGTTTCTGGCGGAGGTGCTGCTGATGATGTAATTAAAGTAGGCGGTCTTGAGACGGCGGA
TGGTCGAGGTGAGGTGTGGCAGGCTTGAGATCCAGCTGTTGGGGTGAGTACTCCCTCTCAAAAGCGGGCA
TTACTTCTGCGCTAAGATTGTCAGTTTCCAAAAACGAGGAGGATTTGATATTCACCTGGCCCGATCTGGC
CATACACTTGAGTGACAATGACATCCACTTTGCCTTTCTCTCCACAGGTGTCCACTCCCAGGTCCAAGTT
TGCCACCATGGAGTTTCAGACCCAGGTACTCATGTCCCTGCTGCTCTGCATGTCTGGTGCGGCCGCCAAC
AAAGAAATCGCCATCCTGTGCAGCAAAGTGCACCTGAAGAAGCACATCTACTACCCCAGAAAGGGCAGCC
ACTTCCACATCTACAGCGTGGTGGACAACAACGTGAACCTCAAGAACAAGAACGAGTACAACAGCAAGCT
GAAGGACCGGATCAAGATCTACGAACAGGTGCACAACAACAAGTGCAAGAAGATCTACTTCCTGCCCCTG
ATCTTCCTGAAGAACAACAATAAGGACGTGTACATCGAGGACCACAAGGACAAGAACATCGATAACAATA
ATAACAACAAGAAAGATAACAAGAAGGACGACATCAACAACAACGACAAGAAGAACAAAATCAACGACGC
CCCTGCCCAGAATATCGCCAACGATAAGGATAAGAACTACGCCAACAACTTCGAGTATATCGAGAACAAC
CTGCTGAAGCTGAAAAACAACCTGGAAGTGTTCAGCAGCTATATCAACAAGGCCGACGTGATCATCGTGC
CCCTGAACTACCACGACATCCTGAACAAGCACCTGATCGAGATCATCCCTTTCAACAACATCATCAACAG
CCTGGACTACATCTTCCTGTTCAACAAGAATGACTATAACAAAGCCGACATCAATATTAACAACAACAAC
AACAATAACAACAACATGAACAAGTACAACATCTGCCCTCCCTACAACAATATCTACAATATCATCTTCT
TCATCTACAACTACAACGACCAGGACAACCCTCTGAACATTGCCAGCTACACCCCTAGCTTTTTCACCAA
CAAAAAGGACAACATTATCCACAAAGAGAAGTTCCAGCTGGTCCACGTGATCCAGAAGTTTCTGAACGAC
CACTACAACCTCAAGGATCAGAATGAGCACAAGAAGTACCTGAACATCAACTTTCTGTTCACCAAGGACA
ATATCCTGGACATTAACAAGATCGACAAGGATATCGAAGAGAACAAGATGCTGTACTACCCTAAGAAGAA
TATCCTCAACAAAGAGACAAACTACGTCAACACAGCCAACAACGCTAACAATGCCAACAAGCAGGAAGAT
CAGAACCTGATCAAATACGTCCACAAGAACAATGACGCCTTCTTTAAGAAGTACAAGCCCGACACCCTGA
AGAATCTGGCCAACGAGAACTACTTTATCTATAACTTCCTGAGCAGCTACAAGCTGGACATCCTCAAAGA
GTACATCTACATTGCCAAGGACATCACCATCCCAAACAACAATGTGATCAAGCACATCCAGAACATTAAC
ATCAAGAAGAAGATCCACAATATCGAGCTGCTGCTCAACAATTTCAAGAACTGCAAGCTCAACAAAAACA
TCAATAGCCACGTGAACGTGCAGGAAATCAAGAAAAAGCAGTACAGCTACCTGCTGCACATCATCCTGAG
CGACCTGCTCGAGAAGTACGACAGCAATCTGGAAATTCTGAAGAACTACCTGTACCAGGTGTTCAAAGAG
AATATCCAGAAGATCAAGATTAACTCCGATATCCTGTTCCAGTTTAAGAAGCAGATCAACCACATCGACC
AGCTGTTCGACTACTACAACTCCAAGATCTTCATCCTCCCCAGCAACAAGAACTATCAGGCCCAGCAGAA
GTCCTACTACATCTATTACTACTATAAGATCAAGCTGCTGCAGCTCCTGAACCAGGCCGCCAATGAGATC
ATCAATTACTACATCAGCAAGGGCCTGTACGTGAAGAATTACGCCTTCAACGAGTTCAGCTTCTCCAAGA
AGTATACCCTGATCAATTACATCATCACCTACATCTTTAACCTGATTAAGAACAAAGTGAATATCAACTT
CAACTACCTGAGCCCCAACGCCTTCGGCTTCAGCTCCTACAAGGACGATATCAGCCTGAGCCCTAAGAAA
GACATCATGATCACCACCAGCGAGATGGACCAGGTCCAGAAAATCAACATCCCCAGAAGCGCCTACACCA
AGACCATGCTGATGATGGACAAGGACAGAAACGGCGCGCCGTCGACCTCCATCACGGCCTATAAGAGTGA
GGGGGAGTCAGCGGAGTTCTCCTTCCCACTCAACCTTGGAGAGGAAAGCCTGCAGGGAGAGTTGAGATGG
AAGGCAGAGAAGGCTCCTTCTTCCCAGTCCTGGATCACCTTCTCCCTAAAGAACCAAAAGGTGTCTGTGC
AGAAGTCTACTAGCAACCCCAAGTTCCAGCTGTCCGAAACGCTCCCACTCACCCTTCAGATACCCCAGGT
CTCCCTTCAGTTTGCTGGTTCTGGCAACCTGACCCTGACTCTGGACAGAGGGATACTGTATCAGGAAGTG
AACCTGGTGGTGATGAAAGTGACTCAGCCCGACAGCAACACTTTGACCTGTGAGGTGATGGGACCCACCT
CACCCAAGATGAGACTGATCTTGAAGCAGGAGAATCAGGAGGCCAGGGTCTCCAGGCAGGAGAAAGTGAT
TCAAGTGCAGGCCCCTGAAGCAGGGGTGTGGCAATGTCTACTGAGTGAAGGTGAAGAGGTCAAGATGGAC
TCCAAGATCCAGGTTTTATCCAAAGGGTTGAATTCCGGCGGCGGCTCCGGAGGCGGTACCGGTGGCGGCG
ACCTAGCCCCACAGATGCTTCGAGAACTCCAGGAGACTAATGCGGCGCTGCAAGACGTGAGAGAGCTCTT
GCGACAGCAGGTCAAGGAGATCACCTTCCTGAAGAATACGGTGATGGAATGTGACGCCTGCGGTCTAGAC
AGAAACCTGCCTCCACTAGCACCTCTGGGCCCACACCCAGAAACGCTGGTGAAAGTAAAAGATGCTGAAG
ATCAGTTGGGTGCACGAGTGGGTTACATCGAACTGGATCTCAACAGCGGTAAGATCCTTGAGAGTTTTCG
CCCCGAAGAACGTTTTCCAATGATGAGCACTTTTAAAGTTCTGCTATGTGGCGCGGTATTATCCCGTATT
GACGCCGGGCAAGAGCAACTCGGTCGCCGCATACACTATTCTCAGAATGACTTGGTTGAGTACTCACCAG
TCACAGAAAAGCATCTTACGGATGGCATGACAGTAAGAGAATTATGCAGTGCTGCCATAACCATGAGTGA
TAACACTGCGGCCAACTTACTTCTGACAACGATCGGAGGACCGAAGGAGCTAACCGCTTTTTTGCACAAC
ATGGGGGATCATGTAACTCGCCTTGATCGTTGGGAACCGGAGCTGAATGAAGCCATACCAAACGACGAGC
GTGACACCACGATGCCTGTAGCAATGGCAACAACGTTGCGCAAACTATTAACTGGCGAACTACTTACTCT
AGCTTCCCGGCAACAATTAATAGACTGGATGGAGGCGGATAAAGTTGCAGGACCACTTCTGCGCTCGGCC
CTTCCGGCTGGCTGGTTTATTGCTGATAAATCTGGAGCCGGTGAGCGTGGGTCTCGCGGTATCATTGCAG
CACTGGGGCCAGATGGTAAGCCCTCCCGTATCGTAGTTATCTACACGACGGGGAGTCAGGCAACTATGGA
TGAACGAAATAGACAGATCGCTGAGATAGGTGCCTCACTGATTAAGCATTGGGGCCCTGACTACAAAGAC
CATGACGGTGATTATAAAGATCATGACATCGATTACAAGGATGACGATGACAAGGGCCCTCACCACCACC
ATCACCACTAATAATAAGGATCCCCCGACCTCGACCTCTGGCTAATAAAGGAAATTTATTTTCATTGCAA
TAGTGTGTTGGAATTTTTTGTGTCTCTCACTCGGAAGGACATATGGGAGGGCAAATCATTTGGTCGAGAT
CCCTCGGAGATCTCTAGCTAGAGGATCGATCCCCGCCCCGGACGAACTAAACCTGACTACGACATCTCTG
CCCCTTCTTCGCGGGGCAGTGCATGTAATCCCTTCAGTTGGTTGGTACAACTTGCCAACTGGGCCCTGTT
CCACATGTGACACGGGGGGGGACCAAACACAAAGGGGTTCTCTGACTGTAGTTGACATCCTTATAAATGG
ATGTGCACATTTGCCAACACTGAGTGGCTTTCATCCTGGAGCAGACTTTGCAGTCTGTGGACTGCAACAC
AACATTGCCTTTATGTGTAACTCTTGGCTGAAGCTCTTACACCAATGCTGGGGGACATGTACCTCCCAGG
GGCCCAGGAAGACTACGGGAGGCTACACCAACGTCAATCAGAGGGGCCTGTGTAGCTACCGATAAGCGGA
CCCTCAAGAGGGCATTAGCAATAGTGTTTATAAGGCCCCCTTGTTAACCCTAAACGGGTAGCATATGCTT
CCCGGGTAGTAGTATATACTATCCAGACTAACCCTAATTCAATAGCATATGTTACCCAACGGGAAGCATA
TGCTATCGAATTAGGGTTAGTAAAAGGGTCCTAAGGAACAGCGATATCTCCCACCCCATGAGCTGTCACG
GTTTTATTTACATGGGGTCAGGATTCCACGAGGGTAGTGAACCATTTTAGTCACAAGGGCAGTGGCTGAA
GATCAAGGAGCGGGCAGTGAACTCTCCTGAATCTTCGCCTGCTTCTTCATTCTCCTTCGTTTAGCTAATA
GAATAACTGCTGAGTTGTGAACAGTAAGGTGTATGTGAGGTGCTCGAAAACAAGGTTTCAGGTGACGCCC
CCAGAATAAAATTTGGACGGGGGGTTCAGTGGTGGCATTGTGCTATGACACCAATATAACCCTCACAAAC
CCCTTGGGCAATAAATACTAGTGTAGGAATGAAACATTCTGAATATCTTTAACAATAGAAATCCATGGGG
TGGGGACAAGCCGTAAAGACTGGATGTCCATCTCACACGAATTTATGGCTATGGGCAACACATAATCCTA
GTGCAATATGATACTGGGGTTATTAAGATGTGTCCCAGGCAGGGACCAAGACAGGTGAACCATGTTGTTA
CACTCTATTTGTAACAAGGGGAAAGAGAGTGGACGCCGACAGCAGCGGACTCCACTGGTTGTCTCTAACA
CCCCCGAAAATTAAACGGGGCTCCACGCCAATGGGGCCCATAAACAAAGACAAGTGGCCACTCTTTTTTT
TGAAATTGTGGAGTGGGGGCACGCGTCAGCCCCCACACGCCGCCCTGCGGTTTTGGACTGTAAAATAAGG
GTGTAATAACTTGGCTGATTGTAACCCCGCTAACCACTGCGGTCAAACCACTTGCCCACAAAACCACTAA
TGGCACCCCGGGGAATACCTGCATAAGTAGGTGGGCGGGCCAAGATAGGGGCGCGATTGCTGCGATCTGG
AGGACAAATTACACACACTTGCGCCTGAGCGCCAAGCACAGGGTTGTTGGTCCTCATATTCACGAGGTCG
CTGAGAGCACGGTGGGCTAATGTTGCCATGGGTAGCATATACTACCCAAATATCTGGATAGCATATGCTA
TCCTAATCTATATCTGGGTAGCATAGGCTATCCTAATCTATATCTGGGTAGCATATGCTATCCTAATCTA
TATCTGGGTAGTATATGCTATCCTAATTTATATCTGGGTAGCATAGGCTATCCTAATCTATATCTGGGTA
GCATATGCTATCCTAATCTATATCTGGGTAGTATATGCTATCCTAATCTGTATCCGGGTAGCATATGCTA
TCCTAATAGAGATTAGGGTAGTATATGCTATCCTAATTTATATCTGGGTAGCATATACTACCCAAATATC
TGGATAGCATATGCTATCCTAATCTATATCTGGGTAGCATATGCTATCCTAATCTATATCTGGGTAGCAT
AGGCTATCCTAATCTATATCTGGGTAGCATATGCTATCCTAATCTATATCTGGGTAGTATATGCTATCCT
AATTTATATCTGGGTAGCATAGGCTATCCTAATCTATATCTGGGTAGCATATGCTATCCTAATCTATATC
TGGGTAGTATATGCTATCCTAATCTGTATCCGGGTAGCATATGCTATCCTCATGATAAGCTGTCAAACAT
GAGAATTTTCTTGAAGACGAAAGGGCCTCGTGATACGCCTATTTTTATAGGTTAATGTCATGATAATAAT
GGTTTCTTAGACGTCAGGTGGCACTTTTCGGGGAAATGTGCGCGGAACCCCTATTTGTTTATTTTTCTAA
ATACATTCAAATATGTATCCGCTCATGAGACAATAACCCTGATAAATGCTTCAATAATATTGAAAAAGGA
AGAGTATGAGTATTCAACATTTCCGTGTCGCCCTTATTCCCTTTTTTGCGGCATTTTGCCTTCCTGTTTT
TGCTCACCCAGAAACGCTGGTGAAAGTAAAAGATGCTGAAGATCAGTTGGGTGCACGAGTGGGTTACATC
GAACTGGATCTCAACAGCGGTAAGATCCTTGAGAGTTTTCGCCCCGAAGAACGTTTTCCAATGATGAGCA
CTTTTAAAGTTCTGCTATGTGGCGCGGTATTATCCCGTGTTGACGCCGGGCAAGAGCAACTCGGTCGCCG
CATACACTATTCTCAGAATGACTTGGTTGAGTACTCACCAGTCACAGAAAAGCATCTTACGGATGGCATG
ACAGTAAGAGAATTATGCAGTGCTGCCATAACCATGAGTGATAACACTGCGGCCAACTTACTTCTGACAA
CGATCGGAGGACCGAAGGAGCTAACCGCTTTTTTGCACAACATGGGGGATCATGTAACTCGCCTTGATCG
TTGGGAACCGGAGCTGAATGAAGCCATACCAAACGACGAGCGTGACACCACGATGCCTGCAGCAATGGCA
ACAACGTTGCGCAAACTATTAACTGGCGAACTACTTACTCTAGCTTCCCGGCAACAATTAATAGACTGGA
TGGAGGCGGATAAAGTTGCAGGACCACTTCTGCGCTCGGCCCTTCCGGCTGGCTGGTTTATTGCTGATAA
ATCTGGAGCCGGTGAGCGTGGGTCTCGCGGTATCATTGCAGCACTGGGGCCAGATGGTAAGCCCTCCCGT
ATCGTAGTTATCTACACGACGGGGAGTCAGGCAACTATGGATGAACGAAATAGACAGATCGCTGAGATAG
GTGCCTCACTGATTAAGCATTGGTAACTGTCAGACCAAGTTTACTCATATATACTTTAGATTGATTTAAA
ACTTCATTTTTAATTTAAAAGGATCTAGGTGAAGATCCTTTTTGATAATCTCATGACCAAAATCCCTTAA
CGTGAGTTTTCGTTCCACTGAGCGTCAGACCCCGTAGAAAAGATCAAAGGATCTTCTTGAGATCCTTTTT
TTCTGCGCGTAATCTGCTGCTTGCAAACAAAAAAACCACCGCTACCAGCGGTGGTTTGTTTGCCGGATCA
AGAGCTACCAACTCTTTTTCCGAAGGTAACTGGCTTCAGCAGAGCGCAGATACCAAATACTGTTCTTCTA
GTGTAGCCGTAGTTAGGCCACCACTTCAAGAACTCTGTAGCACCGCCTACATACCTCGCTCTGCTAATCC
TGTTACCAGTGGCTGCTGCCAGTGGCGATAAGTCGTGTCTTACCGGGTTGGACTCAAGACGATAGTTACC
GGATAAGGCGCAGCGGTCGGGCTGAACGGGGGGTTCGTGCACACAGCCCAGCTTGGAGCGAACGACCTAC
ACCGAACTGAGATACCTACAGCGTGAGCTATGAGAAAGCGCCACGCTTCCCGAAGGGAGAAAGGCGGACA
GGTATCCGGTAAGCGGCAGGGTCGGAACAGGAGAGCGCACGAGGGAGCTTCCAGGGGGAAACGCCTGGTA
TCTTTATAGTCCTGTCGGGTTTCGCCACCTCTGACTTGAGCGTCGATTTTTGTGATGCTCGTCAGGGGGG
CGGAGCCTATGGAAAAACGCCAGCAACGCGGCCTTTTTACGGTTCCTGGCCTTTTGCTGGCCTTTTGCTC
ACATGTTCTTTCCTGCGTTATCCCCTGATTCTGTGGATAACCGTATTACCGCCTTTGAGTGAGCTGATAC
CGCTCGCCGCAGCCGAACGACCGAGCGCAGCGAGTCAGTGAGCGAGGAAGCGGAAGAGCGCCCAATACGC
AAACCGCCTCTCCCCGCGCGTTGGCCGATTCATTAATGCAGCTGGCACGACAGGTTTCCCGACTGGAAAG
CGGGCAGTGAGCGCAACGCAATTAATGTGAGTTAGCTCACTCATTAGGCACCCCAGGCTTTACACTTTAT
GCTTCCGGCTCGTATGTTGTGTGGAATTGTGAGCGGATAACAATTTCACACAGGAAACAGCTATGACCAT
GATTACGCCAAGCTCTAGCTAGAGGTCGACCAATTCTCATGTTTGACAGCTTATCATCGCAGATCCGGGC
AACGTTGTTGCCATTGCTGCAGGCGCAGAACTGGTAGGTATGGAAGATCTATACATTGAATCAATATTGG
CAATTAGCCATATTAGTCATTGGTTATATAGCATAAATCAATATTGGCTATTGGCCATTGCATACGTTGT
ATCTATATCATAATATGTACATTTATATTGGCTCATGTCCAATATGACCGCCATGTTGACATTGATTATT
GACTAGTTATTAATAGTAATCAATTACGGGGTCATTAGTTCATAGCCCATATATGGAGTTCCGCGTTACA
TAACTTACGGTAAATGGCCCGCCTGGCTGACCGCCCAACGACCCCCGCCCATTGACGTCAATAATGACGT
ATGTTCCCATAGTAACGCCAATAGGGACTTTCCATTGACGTCAATGGGTGGAGTATTTACGGTAAACTGC
CCACTTGGCAGTACATCAAGTGTATCATATGCCAAGTCCGCCCCCTATTGACGTCAATGACGGTAAATGG
CCCGCCTGGCATTATGCCCAGTACATGACCTTACGGGACTTTCCTACTTGGCAGTACATCTACGTATTAG
TCATCGCTATTACCATGGTGATGCGGTTTTGGCAGTACACCAATGGGCGTGGATAGCGGTTTGACTCACG
GGGATTTCCAAGTCTCCACCCCATTGACGTCAATGGGAGTTTGTTTTGGCACCAAAATCAACGGGACTTT
CCAAAATGTCGTAATAACCCCGCCCCGTTGACGCAAATGGGCGGTAGGCGTGTACGGTGGGAGGTCTATA
TAAGCAGAGCTCGTTTAGTGAACCGTCAGATCCTCACTCTCTTCCGCATCGCTGTCTGCGAGGGCCAGCT
GTTGGGCTCGCGGTTGAGGACAAACTCTTCGCGGTCTTTCCAGTACTCTTGGATCGGAAACCCGTCGGCC
TCCGAACGGTACTCCGCCACCGAGGGACCTGAGCGAGTCCGCATCGACCGGATCGGAAAACCT
